>Addgene plasmid #142321 | TFORF2540 | addgene full sequence | sequence record 395789 | Addgene NGS Result
TTAATGTAGTCTTATGCAATACTCTTGTAGTCTTGCAACATGGTAACGATGAGTTAGCAACATGCCTTAC
AAGGAGAGAAAAAGCACCGTGCATGCCGATTGGTGGAAGTAAGGTGGTACGATCGTGCCTTATTAGGAAG
GCAACAGACGGGTCTGACATGGATTGGACGAACCACTGAATTGCCGCATTGCAGAGATATTGTATTTAAG
TGCCTAGCTCGATACATAAACGGGTCTCTCTGGTTAGACCAGATCTGAGCCTGGGAGCTCTCTGGCTAAC
TAGGGAACCCACTGCTTAAGCCTCAATAAAGCTTGCCTTGAGTGCTTCAAGTAGTGTGTGCCCGTCTGTT
GTGTGACTCTGGTAACTAGAGATCCCTCAGACCCTTTTAGTCAGTGTGGAAAATCTCTAGCAGTGGCGCC
CGAACAGGGACTTGAAAGCGAAAGGGAAACCAGAGGAGCTCTCTCGACGCAGGACTCGGCTTGCTGAAGC
GCGCACGGCAAGAGGCGAGGGGCGGCGACTGGTGAGTACGCCAAAAATTTTGACTAGCGGAGGCTAGAAG
GAGAGAGATGGGTGCGAGAGCGTCAGTATTAAGCGGGGGAGAATTAGATCGCGATGGGAAAAAATTCGGT
TAAGGCCAGGGGGAAAGAAAAAATATAAATTAAAACATATAGTATGGGCAAGCAGGGAGCTAGAACGATT
CGCAGTTAATCCTGGCCTGTTAGAAACATCAGAAGGCTGTAGACAAATACTGGGACAGCTACAACCATCC
CTTCAGACAGGATCAGAAGAACTTAGATCATTATATAATACAGTAGCAACCCTCTATTGTGTGCATCAAA
GGATAGAGATAAAAGACACCAAGGAAGCTTTAGACAAGATAGAGGAAGAGCAAAACAAAAGTAAGACCAC
CGCACAGCAAGCGGCCGCTGATCTTCAGACCTGGAGGAGGAGATATGAGGGACAATTGGAGAAGTGAATT
ATATAAATATAAAGTAGTAAAAATTGAACCATTAGGAGTAGCACCCACCAAGGCAAAGAGAAGAGTGGTG
CAGAGAGAAAAAAGAGCAGTGGGAATAGGAGCTTTGTTCCTTGGGTTCTTGGGAGCAGCAGGAAGCACTA
TGGGCGCAGCGTCAATGACGCTGACGGTACAGGCCAGACAATTATTGTCTGGTATAGTGCAGCAGCAGAA
CAATTTGCTGAGGGCTATTGAGGCGCAACAGCATCTGTTGCAACTCACAGTCTGGGGCATCAAGCAGCTC
CAGGCAAGAATCCTGGCTGTGGAAAGATACCTAAAGGATCAACAGCTCCTGGGGATTTGGGGTTGCTCTG
GAAAACTCATTTGCACCACTGCTGTGCCTTGGAATGCTAGTTGGAGTAATAAATCTCTGGAACAGATTTG
GAATCACACGACCTGGATGGAGTGGGACAGAGAAATTAACAATTACACAAGCTTAATACACTCCTTAATT
GAAGAATCGCAAAACCAGCAAGAAAAGAATGAACAAGAATTATTGGAATTAGATAAATGGGCAAGTTTGT
GGAATTGGTTTAACATAACAAATTGGCTGTGGTATATAAAATTATTCATAATGATAGTAGGAGGCTTGGT
AGGTTTAAGAATAGTTTTTGCTGTACTTTCTATAGTGAATAGAGTTAGGCAGGGATATTCACCATTATCG
TTTCAGACCCACCTCCCAACCCCGAGGGGACCCATGCATTGCATCTCAATTAGTCAGCAACCAGGTGTGG
AAAGTCCCCAGGCTCCCCAGCAGGCAGAAGTATGCAAAGCATGCGTCTCAATTAGTCAGCAACCATAGTC
CCGCCCCTAACTCCGCCCATCCCGCCCCTAACTCCGCCCAGTTCCGCCCATTCTCCGCCCCATGGCTGAC
TAATTTTTTTTATTTATGCAGAGGCCGAGGCCGCCTCGGCCTCTGAGCTATTCCAGAAGTAGTGAGGAGG
CTTTTTTGGAGGCCTAGGCTTTTGCAAAAAGCTTTCTAGAGGTACCACCGGAGCTTACCATGACCGAGTA
CAAGCCCACGGTGCGCCTCGCCACCCGCGACGACGTCCCCAGGGCCGTACGCACCCTCGCCGCCGCGTTC
GCCGACTACCCCGCCACGCGCCACACCGTCGATCCGGACCGCCACATCGAGCGGGTCACCGAGCTGCAAG
AACTCTTCCTCACGCGCGTCGGGCTCGACATCGGCAAGGTGTGGGTCGCGGACGACGGCGCCGCCGTGGC
GGTCTGGACCACGCCGGAGAGCGTCGAAGCGGGGGCGGTGTTCGCCGAGATCGGCCCGCGCATGGCCGAG
TTGAGCGGTTCCCGGCTGGCCGCGCAGCAACAGATGGAAGGCCTCCTGGCGCCGCACCGGCCCAAGGAGC
CCGCGTGGTTCCTGGCCACCGTCGGCGTCTCGCCCGACCACCAGGGCAAGGGTCTGGGCAGCGCCGTCGT
GCTCCCCGGAGTGGAGGCGGCCGAGCGCGCCGGGGTGCCCGCCTTCCTGGAGACCTCCGCGCCCCGCAAC
CTCCCCTTCTACGAGCGGCTCGGCTTCACCGTCACCGCCGACGTCGAGGTGCCCGAAGGACCGCGCACCT
GGTGCATGACCCGCAAGCCCGGTGCCAGTTAACGAATTCTAGATCTTGAGACAAATGGCAGTATTCATCC
ACAATTTTAAAAGAAAAGGGGGGATTGGGGGGTACAGTGCAGGGGAAAGAATAGTAGACATAATAGCAAC
AGACATACAAACTAAAGAATTACAAAAACAAATTACAAAAATTCAAAATTTTCGGGTTTATTACAGGGAC
AGCAGAGATCCACTTTGGCGCCGGCTCGAGGCCTGCAGGTGCAAAGATGGATAAAGTTTTAAACAGAGAG
GAATCTTTGCAGCTAATGGACCTTCTAGGTCTTGAAAGGAGTGGGAATTGGCTCCGGTGCCCGTCAGTGG
GCAGAGCGCACATCGCCCACAGTCCCCGAGAAGTTGGGGGGAGGGGTCGGCAATTGAACCGGTGCCTAGA
GAAGGTGGCGCGGGGTAAACTGGGAAAGTGATGTCGTGTACTGGCTCCGCCTTTTTCCCGAGGGTGGGGG
AGAACCGTATATAAGTGCAGTAGTCGCCGTGAACGTTCTTTTTCGCAACGGGTTTGCCGCCAGAACACAG
GTAAGTGCCGTGTGTGGTTCCCGCGGGCCTGGCCTCTTTACGGGTTATGGCCCTTGCGTGCCTTGAATTA
CTTCCACCTGGCTGCAGTACGTGATTCTTGATCCCGAGCTTCGGGTTGGAAGTGGGTGGGAGAGTTCGAG
GCCTTGCGCTTAAGGAGCCCCTTCGCCTCGTGCTTGAGTTGAGGCCTGGCCTGGGCGCTGGGGCCGCCGC
GTGCGAATCTGGTGGCACCTTCGCGCCTGTCTCGCTGCTTTCGATAAGTCTCTAGCCATTTAAAATTTTT
GATGACCTGCTGCGACGCTTTTTTTCTGGCAAGATAGTCTTGTAAATGCGGGCCAAGATCTGCACACTGG
TATTTCGGTTTTTGGGGCCGCGGGCGGCGACGGGGCCCGTGCGTCCCAGCGCACATGTTCGGCGAGGCGG
GGCCTGCGAGCGCGGCCACCGAGAATCGGACGGGGGTAGTCTCAAGCTGGCCGGCCTGCTCTGGTGCCTG
GCCTCGCGCCGCCGTGTATCGCCCCGCCCTGGGCGGCAAGGCTGGCCCGGTCGGCACCAGTTGCGTGAGC
GGAAAGATGGCCGCTTCCCGGCCCTGCTGCAGGGAGCTCAAAATGGAGGACGCGGCGCTCGGGAGAGCGG
GCGGGTGAGTCACCCACACAAAGGAAAAGGGCCTTTCCGTCCTCAGCCGTCGCTTCATGTGACTCCACGG
AGTACCGGGCGCCGTCCAGGCACCTCGATTAGTTCTCGAGCTTTTGGAGTACGTCGTCTTTAGGTTGGGG
GGAGGGGTTTTATGCGATGGAGTTTCCCCACACTGAGTGGGTGGAGACTGAAGTTAGGCCAGCTTGGCAC
TTGATGTAATTCTCCTTGGAATTTGCCCTTTTTGAGTTTGGATCTTGGTTCATTCTCAAGCCTCAGACAG
TGGTTCAAAGTTTTTTTCTTCCATTTCAGGTGTCGTGAGGCTAGCACCGCCACCATGTCTGTGATGTCTT
CCAAGCGACCAGCCTCTCCGTATGGGGAAGCAGATGGAGAGGTAGCCATGGTGACAAGCAGACAGAAAGT
GGAAGAAGAGGAGAGTGACGGGCTCCCAGCCTTTCACCTTCCCTTGCATGTGAGTTTTCCCAACAAGCCT
CACTCTGAGGAATTTCAGCCAGTTTCTCTGCTGACGCAAGAGACTTGTGGCCATAGGACTCCCACTTCTC
AGCACAATACAATGGAAGTTGATGGCAATAAAGTTATGTCTTCATTTGCCCCACACAACTCATCTACCTC
ACCTCAGAAGGCAGAAGAAGGTGGGCGACAGAGTGGCGAGTCCTTGTCTAGTACAGCCCTGGGAACTCCT
GAACGGCGCAAGGGCAGTTTAGCTGATGTTGTTGACACCTTGAAGCAGAGGAAAATGGAAGAGCTCATCA
AAAACGAGCCGGAAGAAACCCCCAGTATTGAAAAACTACTCTCAAAGGACTGGAAAGACAAGCTTCTTGC
AATGGGATCGGGGAACTTTGGCGAAATAAAAGGGACTCCCGAGAGCTTAGCTGAGAAAGAAAGGCAACTC
ATGGGTATGATCAACCAGCTGACCAGCCTCCGAGAGCAGCTGTTGGCTGCCCACGATGAGCAGAAGAAAC
TAGCTGCCTCTCAGATTGAGAAACAGCGTCAGCAAATGGAGCTGGCCAAGCAGCAACAAGAACAAATTGC
AAGACAGCAGCAGCAGCTTCTACAGCAACAACACAAAATCAATTTGCTCCAGCAACAGATCCAGGTTCAA
GGTCAGCTGCCGCCATTAATGATTCCCGTATTCCCTCCTGATCAACGGACACTGGCTGCAGCTGCCCAGC
AAGGATTCCTCCTCCCTCCAGGCTTCAGCTATAAGGCTGGATGTAGTGACCCTTACCCTGTTCAGCTGAT
CCCAACTACCATGGCAGCTGCTGCCGCAGCAACACCAGGCTTAGGCCCACTCCAACTGCAGCAGTTATAT
GCTGCCCAGCTAGCTGCAATGCAGGTATCTCCAGGAGGGAAGCTGCCAGGCATACCCCAAGGCAACCTTG
GTGCTGCTGTATCTCCTACCAGCATTCACACAGACAAGAGCACAAACAGCCCACCACCCAAAAGCAAGGA
TGAAGTGGCACAGCCACTGAACCTATCAGCTAAACCCAAGACCTCTGATGGCAAATCACCCACATCACCC
ACCTCTCCCCATATGCCAGCTCTGAGAATAAACAGTGGGGCAGGCCCCCTCAAAGCCTCTGTCCCAGCAG
CGTTAGCTAGTCCTTCAGCCAGAGTTAGCACAATAGGTTACTTAAATGACCATGATGCTGTCACCAAGGC
AATCCAAGAAGCTCGGCAAATGAAGGAGCAACTCCGACGGGAACAACAGGTGCTTGATGGGAAGGTGGCT
GTTGTGAATAGTCTGGGTCTCAATAACTGCCGAACAGAAAAGGAAAAAACAACACTGGAGAGTCTGACTC
AGCAACTGGCAGTTAAACAGAATGAAGAAGGAAAATTTAGCCATGCAATGATGGATTTCAATCTGAGTGG
AGATTCTGATGGAAGTGCTGGAGTCTCAGAGTCAAGAATTTATAGGGAATCCCGAGGGCGTGGTAGCAAT
GAACCCCACATAAAGCGTCCAATGAATGCCTTCATGGTGTGGGCTAAAGATGAACGGAGAAAGATCCTTC
AAGCCTTTCCTGACATGCACAACTCCAACATCAGCAAGATATTGGGATCTCGCTGGAAAGCTATGACAAA
CCTAGAGAAACAGCCATATTATGAGGAGCAAGCCCGTCTCAGCAAGCAGCACCTGGAGAAGTACCCTGAC
TATAAGTACAAGCCCAGGCCAAAGCGCACCTGCCTGGTGGATGGCAAAAAGCTGCGCATTGGTGAATACA
AGGCAATCATGCGCAACAGGCGGCAGGAAATGCGGCAGTACTTCAATGTTGGGCAACAAGCACAGATCCC
CATTGCCACTGCTGGTGTTGTGTACCCTGGAGCCATCGCCATGGCTGGGATGCCCTCCCCTCACCTGCCC
TCGGAGCACTCAAGCGTGTCTAGCAGCCCAGAGCCTGGGATGCCTGTTATCCAGAGCACTTACGGTGTGA
AAGGAGAGGAGCCACATATCAAAGAAGAGATACAGGCCGAGGACATCAATGGAGAAATTTATGATGAGTA
CGACGAGGAAGAGGATGATCCAGATGTAGATTATGGGAGTGACAGTGAAAACCATATTGCAGGACAAGCC
AACTAGTAATGAACTAGTCCGTAACTTGAAAGTATTTCGATTTCTTGGCTTTATATATCTTGTGGAAAGG
ACGAGCTCCACGGACATTGACAGAACGAACGCGTTAAGTCGACAATCAACCTCTGGATTACAAAATTTGT
GAAAGATTGACTGGTATTCTTAACTATGTTGCTCCTTTTACGCTATGTGGATACGCTGCTTTAATGCCTT
TGTATCATGCTATTGCTTCCCGTATGGCTTTCATTTTCTCCTCCTTGTATAAATCCTGGTTGCTGTCTCT
TTATGAGGAGTTGTGGCCCGTTGTCAGGCAACGTGGCGTGGTGTGCACTGTGTTTGCTGACGCAACCCCC
ACTGGTTGGGGCATTGCCACCACCTGTCAGCTCCTTTCCGGGACTTTCGCTTTCCCCCTCCCTATTGCCA
CGGCGGAACTCATCGCCGCCTGCCTTGCCCGCTGCTGGACAGGGGCTCGGCTGTTGGGCACTGACAATTC
CGTGGTGTTGTCGGGGAAATCATCGTCCTTTCCTTGGCTGCTCGCCTGTGTTGCCACCTGGATTCTGCGC
GGGACGTCCTTCTGCTACGTCCCTTCGGCCCTCAATCCAGCGGACCTTCCTTCCCGCGGCCTGCTGCCGG
CTCTGCGGCCTCTTCCGCGTCTTCGCCTTCGCCCTCAGACGAGTCGGATCTCCCTTTGGGCCGCCTCCCC
GCGTCGACTTTAAGACCAATGACTTACAAGGCAGCTGTAGATCTTAGCCACTTTTTAAAAGAAAAGGGGG
GACTGGAAGGGCTAATTCACTCCCAACGAAGACAAGATCTGCTTTTTGCTTGTACTGGGTCTCTCTGGTT
AGACCAGATCTGAGCCTGGGAGCTCTCTGGCTAACTAGGGAACCCACTGCTTAAGCCTCAATAAAGCTTG
CCTTGAGTGCTTCAAGTAGTGTGTGCCCGTCTGTTGTGTGACTCTGGTAACTAGAGATCCCTCAGACCCT
TTTAGTCAGTGTGGAAAATCTCTAGCAGTACGTATAGTAGTTCATGTCATCTTATTATTCAGTATTTATA
ACTTGCAAAGAAATGAATATCAGAGAGTGAGAGGAACTTGTTTATTGCAGCTTATAATGGTTACAAATAA
AGCAATAGCATCACAAATTTCACAAATAAAGCATTTTTTTCACTGCATTCTAGTTGTGGTTTGTCCAAAC
TCATCAATGTATCTTATCATGTCTGGCTCTAGCTATCCCGCCCCTAACTCCGCCCATCCCGCCCCTAACT
CCGCCCAGTTCCGCCCATTCTCCGCCCCATGGCTGACTAATTTTTTTTATTTATGCAGAGGCCGAGGCCG
CCTCGGCCTCTGAGCTATTCCAGAAGTAGTGAGGAGGCTTTTTTGGAGGCCTAGGGACGTACCCAATTCG
CCCTATAGTGAGTCGTATTACGCGCGCTCACTGGCCGTCGTTTTACAACGTCGTGACTGGGAAAACCCTG
GCGTTACCCAACTTAATCGCCTTGCAGCACATCCCCCTTTCGCCAGCTGGCGTAATAGCGAAGAGGCCCG
CACCGATCGCCCTTCCCAACAGTTGCGCAGCCTGAATGGCGAATGGG
[124 nt withheld, positions 7958-8081]
C
[91 nt withheld, positions 8083-8173]
A
[49 nt withheld, positions 8175-8223]
CCTTTGACGTTGGAGTCCACGTTCTTT
[37 nt withheld, positions 8251-8287]
ACCCTATCTCGGTCTATTCTTTTGATTTATAAGGGATTTTGCCGATTTCGGCCTATTGGTTAAAAAATGA
GCTGATTTAACAAAAATTTAACGCGAATTTTAACAAAATATTAACGCTTACAATTTAGGTGGCACTTTTC
GGGGAAATGTGCGCGGAACCCCTATTTGTTTATTTTTCTAAATACATTCAAATATGTATCCGCTCATGAG
ACAATAACCCTGATAAATGCTTCAATAATATTGAAAAAGGAAGAGTATGAGTATTCAACATTTCCGTGTC
GCCCTTATTCCCTTTTTTGCGGCATTTTGCCTTCCTGTTTTTGCTCACCCAGAAACGCTGGTGAAAGTAA
AAGATGCTGAAGATCAGTTGGGTGCACGAGTGGGTTACATCGAACTGGATCTCAACAGCGGTAAGATCCT
TGAGAGTTTTCGCCCCGAAGAACGTTTTCCAATGATGAGCACTTTTAAAGTTCTGCTATGTGGCGCGGTA
TTATCCCGTATTGACGCCGGGCAAGAGCAACTCGGTCGCCGCATACACTATTCTCAGAATGACTTGGTTG
AGTACTCACCAGTCACAGAAAAGCATCTTACGGATGGCATGACAGTAAGAGAATTATGCAGTGCTGCCAT
AACCATGAGTGATAACACTGCGGCCAACTTACTTCTGACAACGATCGGAGGACCGAAGGAGCTAACCGCT
TTTTTGCACAACATGGGGGATCATGTAACTCGCCTTGATCGTTGGGAACCGGAGCTGAATGAAGCCATAC
CAAACGACGAGCGTGACACCACGATGCCTGTAGCAATGGCAACAACGTTGCGCAAACTATTAACTGGCGA
ACTACTTACTCTAGCTTCCCGGCAACAATTAATAGACTGGATGGAGGCGGATAAAGTTGCAGGACCACTT
CTGCGCTCGGCCCTTCCGGCTGGCTGGTTTATTGCTGATAAATCTGGAGCCGGTGAGCGTGGGTCTCGCG
GTATCATTGCAGCACTGGGGCCAGATGGTAAGCCCTCCCGTATCGTAGTTATCTACACGACGGGGAGTCA
GGCAACTATGGATGAACGAAATAGACAGATCGCTGAGATAGGTGCCTCACTGATTAAGCATTGGTAACTG
TCAGACCAAGTTTACTCATATATACTTTAGATTGATTTAAAACTTCATTTTTAATTTAAAAGGATCTAGG
TGAAGATCCTTTTTGATAATCTCATGACCAAAATCCCTTAACGTGAGTTTTCGTTCCACTGAGCGTCAGA
CCCCGTAGAAAAGATCAAAGGATCTTCTTGAGATCCTTTTTTTCTGCGCGTAATCTGCTGCTTGCAAACA
AAAAAACCACCGCTACCAGCGGTGGTTTGTTTGCCGGATCAAGAGCTACCAACTCTTTTTCCGAAGGTAA
CTGGCTTCAGCAGAGCGCAGATACCAAATACTGTTCTTCTAGTGTAGCCGTAGTTAGGCCACCACTTCAA
GAACTCTGTAGCACCGCCTACATACCTCGCTCTGCTAATCCTGTTACCAGTGGCTGCTGCCAGTGGCGAT
AAGTCGTGTCTTACCGGGTTGGACTCAAGACGATAGTTACCGGATAAGGCGCAGCGGTCGGGCTGAACGG
GGGGTTCGTGCACACAGCCCAGCTTGGAGCGAACGACCTACACCGAACTGAGATACCTACAGCGTGAGCT
ATGAGAAAGCGCCACGCTTCCCGAAGGGAGAAAGGCGGACAGGTATCCGGTAAGCGGCAGGGTCGGAACA
GGAGAGCGCACGAGGGAGCTTCCAGGGGGAAACGCCTGGTATCTTTATAGTCCTGTCGGGTTTCGCCACC
TCTGACTTGAGCGTCGATTTTTGTGATGCTCGTCAGGGGGGCGGAGCCTATGGAAAAACGCCAGCAACGC
GGCCTTTTTACGGTTCCTGGCCTTTTGCTGGCCTTTTGCTCACATGTTCTTTCCTGCGTTATCCCCTGAT
TCTGTGGATAACCGTATTACCGCCTTTGAGTGAGCTGATACCGCTCGCCGCAGCCGAACGACCGAGCGCA
GCGAGTCAGTGAGCGAGGAAGCGGAAGAGCGCCCAATACGCAAACCGCCTCTCCCCGCGCGTTGGCCGAT
TCATTAATGCAGCTGGCACGACAGGTTTCCCGACTGGAAAGCGGGCAGTGAGCGCAACGCAATTAATGTG
AGTTAGCTCACTCATTAGGCACCCCAGGCTTTACACTTTATGCTTCCGGCTCGTATGTTGTGTGGAATTG
TGAGCGGATAACAATTTCACACAGGAAACAGCTATGACCATGATTACGCCAAGCGCGCAATTAACCCTCA
CTAAAGGGAACAAAAGCTGGAGCTGCAAGC
Features (pLannotate 1.2.2; 31 found; start..end, strand, type, name):
      5..231     +  promoter       RSV promoter: Rous sarcoma virus enhancer/promoter
    232..412     +  LTR            5' LTR (truncated): truncated 5' long terminal repeat (LTR) from HIV-1
    459..584     +  misc_feature   HIV-1 Ψ: packaging signal of human immunodeficiency virus type 1
    568..931     +  CDS            HIV-1 gag (fragment): gag protein from human immunodeficiency virus 1; gag
   1077..1310    +  misc_feature   RRE: The Rev response element (RRE) of HIV-1 allows for Rev-dependent mRNA export from the nucleus to the cytoplasm.
   1687..1713    +  CDS            Rev (fragment): human immunodeficiency virus 1 (HIV-1) Rev protein; rev; enhances nuclear export of unspliced and incompletely spliced viral mRNAs
   1720..1743    +  promoter       SV40 promoter (fragment): SV40 early promoter
   1744..1815    +  promoter       SV40 promoter (fragment): SV40 enhancer and early promoter
   1839..1974    +  rep_origin     SV40 ori: SV40 origin of replication
   2020..2616    +  CDS            PuroR (fragment): puromycin N-acetyltransferase; pac from Streptomyces; confers resistance to puromycin
   2665..2782    +  misc_feature   cPPT/CTS: central polypurine tract and central termination sequence of HIV-1
   2847..2913    +  CDS            small t antigen (fragment): SV40 (simian virus 40) small t antigen
   2920..4098    +  promoter       EF-1α promoter: strong constitutive promoter for human elongation factor EF-1α
   4124..6373    +  CDS            SOX5: SOX5_HUMAN - Experimental evidence at protein level: Swiss-Prot protein existence level 1. Transcription factor involved in chondrocytes differentiation and cartilage formation. Specifically binds the 5'-AACAAT-3' DNA motif present in enhancers and super-enhancers and promotes expression of genes important for chondrogenesis, including cartilage matrix protein- coding genes, such as COL2A1 and AGC1. Required for overt chondrogenesis when condensed prechondrocytes differentiate into early stage chondrocytes: SOX5 and SOX6 cooperatively bind with SOX9 on active enhancers and super-enhancers asso
   6389..6442    +  promoter       U6 promoter (fragment): RNA polymerase III promoter for human U6 snRNA
   6484..7072    +  misc_feature   WPRE: woodchuck hepatitis virus posttranscriptional regulatory element
   7123..7142    +  misc_feature   cPPT/CTS (fragment): central polypurine tract and central termination sequence of HIV-1
   7144..7377    +  LTR            3' LTR (ΔU3): self-inactivating 3' long terminal repeat (LTR) from HIV-1
   7455..7576    +  polyA_signal   SV40 poly(A) signal: SV40 polyadenylation signal
   7616..7751    +  rep_origin     SV40 ori: SV40 origin of replication
   7772..7790    -  promoter       T7 promoter: promoter for bacteriophage T7 RNA polymerase
   7798..7953    +  CDS            lacZα (fragment): LacZα fragment of β-galactosidase; lacZ fragment
   7958..8386    +  rep_origin     f1 ori (sequence partly withheld): f1 bacteriophage origin of replication; arrow indicates direction of (+) strand synthesis
   8439..8543    +  promoter       AmpR promoter: bla
   8544..9404    +  CDS            AmpR: β-lactamase; bla; confers resistance to ampicillin, carbenicillin, and related antibiotics
   9575..10163   +  rep_origin     ori: high-copy-number ColE1/pMB1/pBR322/pUC origin of replication
  10346..10438   +  CDS            lacI (fragment): lac repressor; lacI; The lac repressor binds to the lac operator to inhibit transcription in E. coli. This inhibition can be relieved by adding lactose or isopropyl-β-D-thiogalactopyranoside (IPTG).
  10451..10472   +  protein_bind   CAP binding site: CAP binding activates transcription in the presence of cAMP. E. coli catabolite activator protein
  10487..10517   +  promoter       lac promoter: promoter for the E. coli lac operon
  10525..10541   +  protein_bind   lac operator: The lac repressor binds to the lac operator to inhibit transcription in E. coli. This inhibition can be relieved by adding lactose or isopropyl-β-D-thiogalactopyranoside (IPTG). lac repressor encoded by lacI
  10586..10604   +  promoter       T3 promoter: promoter for bacteriophage T3 RNA polymerase
