[The description below was written by a language model from this plasmid's Addgene catalogue record and pLannotate feature annotations shown in this document.]
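Description:
TFORF2540 is a lentiviral mammalian expression plasmid built on the pLX_TRC317 backbone, carrying the human SOX5 open reading frame as one member of a barcoded transcription factor ORF collection. It is maintained in E. coli through a high-copy ColE1/pUC-type origin with ampicillin resistance (AmpR under its own bla promoter). An f1 origin and remnants of a lac/lacZα cloning region with T7 and T3 promoters are also present in the bacterial portion. Because the repeated LTR sequences make lentiviral plasmids prone to rearrangement, the depositor notes a risk of recombination during propagation.

The viral cassette has a third-generation, self-inactivating layout. An RSV promoter drives a truncated HIV-1 5' LTR, followed by the Ψ packaging signal with a partial gag fragment, the Rev response element for nuclear export of the genomic RNA, a cPPT/CTS element, WPRE to enhance transcript expression, and a ΔU3 3' LTR, with an SV40 polyadenylation signal downstream. Within the provirus, an SV40 promoter drives a puromycin N-acetyltransferase gene for selection of transduced cells, and a separate EF-1α promoter drives constitutive expression of SOX5, a SOX-family transcription factor involved in chondrocyte differentiation. The annotated SOX5 coding region is somewhat shorter than the stated insert size. The record describes a unique 24-bp barcode associated with each ORF, but the feature table does not annotate it, so its position is not stated. A short U6 promoter fragment lies between the ORF and WPRE. The construct is intended for SOX5 overexpression, individually or in pooled screens where barcode readout identifies the transcription factor each cell received, as in directed differentiation studies.
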