Addgene plasmid #142321: TFORF2540
Purpose: Lentiviral vector for overexpressing transcription factor ORFs with unique 24-bp barcodes. Barcodes facilitate identification of transcription factors in pooled screens.
Depositing lab: Feng Zhang. Depositing organization: Broad Institute. Publication: A transcription factor atlas of directed differentiation. Joung J, Ma S, Tay T, Geiger-Schuller KR, Kirchgatterer PC, Verdine VK, Guo B, Arias-Garcia MA, Allen WE, Singh A, Kuksenko O, Abudayyeh OO, Gootenberg JS, Fu Z, Macrae RK, Buenrostro JD, Regev A, Zhang F. Cell. 2023 Jan 5;186(1):209-229.e26. doi: 10.1016/j.cell.2022.11.026. PubMed 36608654.
Backbone
  Vector backbone: pLX_TRC317
  Backbone manufacturer: Broad Institute Genetic Perturbation Platform
  Backbone size w/o insert (bp): 8264
  Vector type: Mammalian Expression, Lentiviral
  Selectable markers: Puromycin
Growth in bacteria
  Bacterial resistance: Ampicillin, 100 μg/mL
  Growth temperature: 37°C
  Growth strain: NEB Stable
  Copy number: High Copy
Gene/Insert
  Gene/Insert name: SOX5
  Species: H. sapiens (human)
  Insert size (bp): 2363
  Entrez Gene: SOX5 (a.k.a. L-SOX5, L-SOX5B, L-SOX5F, LAMSHF)
  Promoter: EF1a
  Cloning method: Unknown
  Sequencing primers: 5′ GGGTGGAGACTGAAGTTAGGCCAG; 3′ CACATAGCGTAAAAGGAGCAACATAG
Terms and licenses: Academic/Nonprofit Terms; Industry Terms: Not Available to Industry
Depositor comments: NM_001261415,ENST00000545921 . The transcription factor ORF portion of this plasmid was synthesized by Genewiz. Please test multiple small colonies in case of plasmid recombination. To make this collection available in a timely manner, a portion of this collection was not fully sequenced by Addgene. If an Addgene verified full plasmid sequence is not available, please contact us prior to placing an order to request the full sequence.
How to cite: TFORF2540 was a gift from Feng Zhang (Addgene plasmid # 142321 ; http://n2t.net/addgene:142321 ; RRID:Addgene_142321)
