>Addgene plasmid #142321 | TFORF2540 | depositor partial sequence | sequence record 279101 | Insert
ACCGCCACCATGTCTGTGATGTCTTCCAAGCGACCAGCCTCTCCGTATGGGGAAGCAGATGGAGAGGTAG
CCATGGTGACAAGCAGACAGAAAGTGGAAGAAGAGGAGAGTGACGGGCTCCCAGCCTTTCACCTTCCCTT
GCATGTGAGTTTTCCCAACAAGCCTCACTCTGAGGAATTTCAGCCAGTTTCTCTGCTGACGCAAGAGACT
TGTGGCCATAGGACTCCCACTTCTCAGCACAATACAATGGAAGTTGATGGCAATAAAGTTATGTCTTCAT
TTGCCCCACACAACTCATCTACCTCACCTCAGAAGGCAGAAGAAGGTGGGCGACAGAGTGGCGAGTCCTT
GTCTAGTACAGCCCTGGGAACTCCTGAACGGCGCAAGGGCAGTTTAGCTGATGTTGTTGACACCTTGAAG
CAGAGGAAAATGGAAGAGCTCATCAAAAACGAGCCGGAAGAAACCCCCAGTATTGAAAAACTACTCTCAA
AGGACTGGAAAGACAAGCTTCTTGCAATGGGATCGGGGAACTTTGGCGAAATAAAAGGGACTCCCGAGAG
CTTAGCTGAGAAAGAAAGGCAACTCATGGGTATGATCAACCAGCTGACCAGCCTCCGAGAGCAGCTGTTG
GCTGCCCACGATGAGCAGAAGAAACTAGCTGCCTCTCAGATTGAGAAACAGCGTCAGCAAATGGAGCTGG
CCAAGCAGCAACAAGAACAAATTGCAAGACAGCAGCAGCAGCTTCTACAGCAACAACACAAAATCAATTT
GCTCCAGCAACAGATCCAGGTTCAAGGTCAGCTGCCGCCATTAATGATTCCCGTATTCCCTCCTGATCAA
CGGACACTGGCTGCAGCTGCCCAGCAAGGATTCCTCCTCCCTCCAGGCTTCAGCTATAAGGCTGGATGTA
GTGACCCTTACCCTGTTCAGCTGATCCCAACTACCATGGCAGCTGCTGCCGCAGCAACACCAGGCTTAGG
CCCACTCCAACTGCAGCAGTTATATGCTGCCCAGCTAGCTGCAATGCAGGTATCTCCAGGAGGGAAGCTG
CCAGGCATACCCCAAGGCAACCTTGGTGCTGCTGTATCTCCTACCAGCATTCACACAGACAAGAGCACAA
ACAGCCCACCACCCAAAAGCAAGGATGAAGTGGCACAGCCACTGAACCTATCAGCTAAACCCAAGACCTC
TGATGGCAAATCACCCACATCACCCACCTCTCCCCATATGCCAGCTCTGAGAATAAACAGTGGGGCAGGC
CCCCTCAAAGCCTCTGTCCCAGCAGCGTTAGCTAGTCCTTCAGCCAGAGTTAGCACAATAGGTTACTTAA
ATGACCATGATGCTGTCACCAAGGCAATCCAAGAAGCTCGGCAAATGAAGGAGCAACTCCGACGGGAACA
ACAGGTGCTTGATGGGAAGGTGGCTGTTGTGAATAGTCTGGGTCTCAATAACTGCCGAACAGAAAAGGAA
AAAACAACACTGGAGAGTCTGACTCAGCAACTGGCAGTTAAACAGAATGAAGAAGGAAAATTTAGCCATG
CAATGATGGATTTCAATCTGAGTGGAGATTCTGATGGAAGTGCTGGAGTCTCAGAGTCAAGAATTTATAG
GGAATCCCGAGGGCGTGGTAGCAATGAACCCCACATAAAGCGTCCAATGAATGCCTTCATGGTGTGGGCT
AAAGATGAACGGAGAAAGATCCTTCAAGCCTTTCCTGACATGCACAACTCCAACATCAGCAAGATATTGG
GATCTCGCTGGAAAGCTATGACAAACCTAGAGAAACAGCCATATTATGAGGAGCAAGCCCGTCTCAGCAA
GCAGCACCTGGAGAAGTACCCTGACTATAAGTACAAGCCCAGGCCAAAGCGCACCTGCCTGGTGGATGGC
AAAAAGCTGCGCATTGGTGAATACAAGGCAATCATGCGCAACAGGCGGCAGGAAATGCGGCAGTACTTCA
ATGTTGGGCAACAAGCACAGATCCCCATTGCCACTGCTGGTGTTGTGTACCCTGGAGCCATCGCCATGGC
TGGGATGCCCTCCCCTCACCTGCCCTCGGAGCACTCAAGCGTGTCTAGCAGCCCAGAGCCTGGGATGCCT
GTTATCCAGAGCACTTACGGTGTGAAAGGAGAGGAGCCACATATCAAAGAAGAGATACAGGCCGAGGACA
TCAATGGAGAAATTTATGATGAGTACGACGAGGAAGAGGATGATCCAGATGTAGATTATGGGAGTGACAG
TGAAAACCATATTGCAGGACAAGCCAACTAGTAATGAACTAGTCCGTAACTTGAAAGTATTTCGATTTCT
TGGCTTTATATATCTTGTGGAAAGGACGAGCTCCACGGACATTGACAGAACGA
