>Addgene plasmid #142321 | TFORF2540 | depositor partial sequence | sequence record 279102 | Barcode
GCTCCACGGACATTGACAGAACGA
